Addgene plasmid #80441: WN10151
Purpose: Expresses human codon-optimized dead (832A) LbCpf1
Depositing lab: Ervin Welker. Depositing organization: HUN-REN Biological Research Centre Szeged (HUN-REN Szegedi Biológiai Kutatóközpont). Publication: Cpf1 nucleases demonstrate robust activity to induce DNA modification by exploiting homology directed repair pathways in mammalian cells. Toth E, Weinhardt N, Bencsura P, Huszar K, Kulcsar PI, Talas A, Fodor E, Welker E. Biol Direct. 2016 Sep 14;11:46. doi: 10.1186/s13062-016-0147-0. PubMed 27630115.
Backbone
  Vector backbone: pcDNA3.1
  Vector type: Mammalian Expression, CRISPR
  Selectable markers: Neomycin (select with G418)
Growth in bacteria
  Bacterial resistance: Ampicillin, 100 μg/mL
  Growth temperature: 37°C
  Growth strain: NEB Stable
  Copy number: High Copy
Gene/Insert
  Gene/Insert name: dead (D832A) LbCpf1 (alt names: Lachnospiraceae bacterium Cpf1 mutant nuclease; dLbCas12a)
  Insert size (bp): 3684
  Mutation: D832A
  Tag / fusion protein: NLS-3xHA (C terminal on insert)
Terms and licenses: Academic/Nonprofit Terms; Industry Terms: Not Available to Industry
How to cite: WN10151 was a gift from Ervin Welker (Addgene plasmid # 80441 ; http://n2t.net/addgene:80441 ; RRID:Addgene_80441)
