[The description below was written by a language model from this plasmid's Addgene catalogue record and pLannotate feature annotations shown in this document.]
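Description:
WN10151 is a 9,227-nt mammalian expression plasmid built on the pcDNA3.1 backbone that produces a catalytically inactive, human codon-optimized Cpf1 (Cas12a) from Lachnospiraceae bacterium, also referred to as dLbCpf1 or dLbCas12a. The 3,684-bp coding sequence carries the D832A substitution, which the record describes as yielding the "dead" nuclease. Such a protein would be expected to retain crRNA-guided DNA binding without cleaving the target. The open reading frame is fused at its C terminus to a bipartite nucleoplasmin nuclear localization signal followed by three tandem HA epitope tags, so the protein is directed to the nucleus and can be detected with anti-HA reagents. Transcription is driven by the CMV immediate-early enhancer and promoter and terminated by the bovine growth hormone polyadenylation signal. A T7 promoter lies just upstream of the coding sequence and could support in vitro transcription.

In bacteria, the plasmid is maintained at high copy through a ColE1/pUC-type origin and selected with ampicillin via the β-lactamase gene. An f1 origin is also present. For mammalian cells, an SV40 early promoter drives the neomycin phosphotransferase gene, terminated by an SV40 poly(A) signal, allowing G418 selection of stable transfectants. The annotation software also flags short fragments (ble, lacI, bom, a truncated HIV-1 LTR and a small SV40 promoter piece). These appear to be backbone remnants or partial matches rather than functional elements. No crRNA expression cassette is annotated, so guide RNA would need to be supplied separately. The construct suits use as a nuclease-dead control alongside active Cpf1 in mammalian genome-editing experiments, or as a DNA-binding platform.
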