Features (pLannotate 1.2.2; 22 found; start..end, strand, type, name):
     45..63      +  promoter       T7 promoter: promoter for bacteriophage T7 RNA polymerase
    111..3794    +  CDS            LbCpf1: CRISPR-associated protein from Lachnospiraceae bacterium ND2006 (Zetsche et al., 2015)
   3795..3842    +  CDS            nucleoplasmin NLS: bipartite nuclear localization signal from nucleoplasmin
   3849..3929    +  CDS            3xHA: three tandem HA epitope tags
   4009..4233    +  polyA_signal   bGH poly(A) signal: bovine growth hormone polyadenylation signal
   4237..4258    +  promoter       SV40 promoter (fragment): SV40 enhancer and early promoter
   4279..4707    +  rep_origin     f1 ori (sequence partly withheld): f1 bacteriophage origin of replication; arrow indicates direction of (+) strand synthesis
   4721..5050    +  promoter       SV40 promoter: SV40 enhancer and early promoter
   5117..5908    +  CDS            neo: KKA2_KLEPN - Also known as kan, nptII. Experimental evidence at protein level: Swiss-Prot protein existence level 1. Resistance to kanamycin, neomycin, paromomycin, ribostamycin, butirosin and gentamicin B. From Klebsiella pneumoniae.
   5932..6090    +  CDS            ble (fragment): BLE_KLEPN - Experimental evidence at protein level: Swiss-Prot protein existence level 1. Binding protein with a strong affinity to the bleomycin family of antibiotics. Binds to CL990; an antimitotic-antibiotic compound. From Klebsiella pneumoniae.
   6085..6206    +  polyA_signal   SV40 poly(A) signal: SV40 polyadenylation signal
   6279..6295    -  protein_bind   lac operator: The lac repressor binds to the lac operator to inhibit transcription in E. coli. This inhibition can be relieved by adding lactose or isopropyl-β-D-thiogalactopyranoside (IPTG). lac repressor encoded by lacI
   6303..6333    -  promoter       lac promoter: promoter for the E. coli lac operon
   6348..6369    -  protein_bind   CAP binding site: CAP binding activates transcription in the presence of cAMP. E. coli catabolite activator protein
   6382..6474    -  CDS            lacI (fragment): lac repressor; lacI; The lac repressor binds to the lac operator to inhibit transcription in E. coli. This inhibition can be relieved by adding lactose or isopropyl-β-D-thiogalactopyranoside (IPTG).
   6657..7242    -  rep_origin     ori: high-copy-number ColE1/pMB1/pBR322/pUC origin of replication
   7413..8273    -  CDS            AmpR: β-lactamase; bla; confers resistance to ampicillin, carbenicillin, and related antibiotics
   8274..8378    -  promoter       AmpR promoter: bla
   8437..8489    -  misc_feature   bom (fragment): basis of mobility region from pBR322
   8644..9023    +  enhancer       CMV enhancer: human cytomegalovirus immediate early enhancer
   9024..9227    +  promoter       CMV promoter: human cytomegalovirus (CMV) immediate early promoter
   9223..29      +  LTR            5' LTR (truncated) (fragment) (across the origin): truncated 5' long terminal repeat (LTR) from HIV-1
>Addgene plasmid #80441 | WN10151 | depositor full sequence | sequence record 151446 | WN10151 sequence 9227 bps
CTCTGGCTAACTAGAGAACCCACTGCTTACTGGCTTATCGAAATTAATACGACTCACTATAGGGAGACCC
AAGCTGGCTAGCGTTTAAACTTAAGCTTGGTACCGCCACCATGAGCAAGCTGGAGAAGTTTACAAACTGC
TACTCCCTGTCTAAGACCCTGAGGTTCAAGGCCATCCCTGTGGGCAAGACCCAGGAGAACATCGACAATA
AGCGGCTGCTGGTGGAGGACGAGAAGAGAGCCGAGGATTATAAGGGCGTGAAGAAGCTGCTGGATCGCTA
CTATCTGTCTTTTATCAACGACGTGCTGCACAGCATCAAGCTGAAGAATCTGAACAATTACATCAGCCTG
TTCCGGAAGAAAACCAGAACCGAGAAGGAGAATAAGGAGCTGGAGAACCTGGAGATCAATCTGCGGAAGG
AGATCGCCAAGGCCTTCAAGGGCAACGAGGGCTACAAGTCCCTGTTTAAGAAGGATATCATCGAGACAAT
CCTGCCAGAGTTCCTGGACGATAAGGACGAGATCGCCCTGGTGAACAGCTTCAATGGCTTTACCACAGCC
TTCACCGGCTTCTTTGATAACAGAGAGAATATGTTTTCCGAGGAGGCCAAGAGCACATCCATCGCCTTCA
GGTGTATCAACGAGAATCTGACCCGCTACATCTCTAATATGGACATCTTCGAGAAGGTGGACGCCATCTT
TGATAAGCACGAGGTGCAGGAGATCAAGGAGAAGATCCTGAACAGCGACTATGATGTGGAGGATTTCTTT
GAGGGCGAGTTCTTTAACTTTGTGCTGACACAGGAGGGCATCGACGTGTATAACGCCATCATCGGCGGCT
TCGTGACCGAGAGCGGCGAGAAGATCAAGGGCCTGAACGAGTACATCAACCTGTATAATCAGAAAACCAA
GCAGAAGCTGCCTAAGTTTAAGCCACTGTATAAGCAGGTGCTGAGCGATCGGGAGTCTCTGAGCTTCTAC
GGCGAGGGCTATACATCCGATGAGGAGGTGCTGGAGGTGTTTAGAAACACCCTGAACAAGAACAGCGAGA
TCTTCAGCTCCATCAAGAAGCTGGAGAAGCTGTTCAAGAATTTTGACGAGTACTCTAGCGCCGGCATCTT
TGTGAAGAACGGCCCCGCCATCAGCACAATCTCCAAGGATATCTTCGGCGAGTGGAACGTGATCCGGGAC
AAGTGGAATGCCGAGTATGACGATATCCACCTGAAGAAGAAGGCCGTGGTGACCGAGAAGTACGAGGACG
ATCGGAGAAAGTCCTTCAAGAAGATCGGCTCCTTTTCTCTGGAGCAGCTGCAGGAGTACGCCGACGCCGA
TCTGTCTGTGGTGGAGAAGCTGAAGGAGATCATCATCCAGAAGGTGGATGAGATCTACAAGGTGTATGGC
TCCTCTGAGAAGCTGTTCGACGCCGATTTTGTGCTGGAGAAGAGCCTGAAGAAGAACGACGCCGTGGTGG
CCATCATGAAGGACCTGCTGGATTCTGTGAAGAGCTTCGAGAATTACATCAAGGCCTTCTTTGGCGAGGG
CAAGGAGACAAACAGGGACGAGTCCTTCTATGGCGATTTTGTGCTGGCCTACGACATCCTGCTGAAGGTG
GACCACATCTACGATGCCATCCGCAATTATGTGACCCAGAAGCCCTACTCTAAGGATAAGTTCAAGCTGT
ATTTTCAGAACCCTCAGTTCATGGGCGGCTGGGACAAGGATAAGGAGACAGACTATCGGGCCACCATCCT
GAGATACGGCTCCAAGTACTATCTGGCCATCATGGATAAGAAGTACGCCAAGTGCCTGCAGAAGATCGAC
AAGGACGATGTGAACGGCAATTACGAGAAGATCAACTATAAGCTGCTGCCCGGCCCTAATAAGATGCTGC
CAAAGGTGTTCTTTTCTAAGAAGTGGATGGCCTACTATAACCCCAGCGAGGACATCCAGAAGATCTACAA
GAATGGCACATTCAAGAAGGGCGATATGTTTAACCTGAATGACTGTCACAAGCTGATCGACTTCTTTAAG
GATAGCATCTCCCGGTATCCAAAGTGGTCCAATGCCTACGATTTCAACTTTTCTGAGACAGAGAAGTATA
AGGACATCGCCGGCTTTTACAGAGAGGTGGAGGAGCAGGGCTATAAGGTGAGCTTCGAGTCTGCCAGCAA
GAAGGAGGTGGATAAGCTGGTGGAGGAGGGCAAGCTGTATATGTTCCAGATCTATAACAAGGACTTTTCC
GATAAGTCTCACGGCACACCCAATCTGCACACCATGTACTTCAAGCTGCTGTTTGACGAGAACAATCACG
GACAGATCAGGCTGAGCGGAGGAGCAGAGCTGTTCATGAGGCGCGCCTCCCTGAAGAAGGAGGAGCTGGT
GGTGCACCCAGCCAACTCCCCTATCGCCAACAAGAATCCAGATAATCCCAAGAAAACCACAACCCTGTCC
TACGACGTGTATAAGGATAAGAGGTTTTCTGAGGACCAGTACGAGCTGCACATCCCAATCGCCATCAATA
AGTGCCCCAAGAACATCTTCAAGATCAATACAGAGGTGCGCGTGCTGCTGAAGCACGACGATAACCCCTA
TGTGATCGGCATCGCGAGGGGCGAGCGCAATCTGCTGTATATCGTGGTGGTGGACGGCAAGGGCAACATC
GTGGAGCAGTATTCCCTGAACGAGATCATCAACAACTTCAACGGCATCAGGATCAAGACAGATTACCACT
CTCTGCTGGACAAGAAGGAGAAGGAGAGGTTCGAGGCCCGCCAGAACTGGACCTCCATCGAGAATATCAA
GGAGCTGAAGGCCGGCTATATCTCTCAGGTGGTGCACAAGATCTGCGAGCTGGTGGAGAAGTACGATGCC
GTGATCGCCCTGGAGGACCTGAACTCTGGCTTTAAGAATAGCCGCGTGAAGGTGGAGAAGCAGGTGTATC
AGAAGTTCGAGAAGATGCTGATCGATAAGCTGAACTACATGGTGGACAAGAAGTCTAATCCTTGTGCAAC
AGGCGGCGCCCTGAAGGGCTATCAGATCACCAATAAGTTCGAGAGCTTTAAGTCCATGTCTACCCAGAAC
GGCTTCATCTTTTACATCCCTGCCTGGCTGACATCCAAGATCGATCCATCTACCGGCTTTGTGAACCTGC
TGAAAACCAAGTATACCAGCATCGCCGATTCCAAGAAGTTCATCAGCTCCTTTGACAGGATCATGTACGT
GCCCGAGGAGGATCTGTTCGAGTTTGCCCTGGACTATAAGAACTTCTCTCGCACAGACGCCGATTACATC
AAGAAGTGGAAGCTGTACTCCTACGGCAACCGGATCAGAATCTTCCGGAATCCTAAGAAGAACAACGTGT
TCGACTGGGAGGAGGTGTGCCTGACCAGCGCCTATAAGGAGCTGTTCAACAAGTACGGCATCAATTATCA
GCAGGGCGATATCAGAGCCCTGCTGTGCGAGCAGTCCGACAAGGCCTTCTACTCTAGCTTTATGGCCCTG
ATGAGCCTGATGCTGCAGATGCGGAACAGCATCACAGGCCGCACCGACGTGGATTTTCTGATCAGCCCTG
TGAAGAACTCCGACGGCATCTTCTACGATAGCCGGAACTATGAGGCCCAGGAGAATGCCATCCTGCCAAA
GAACGCCGACGCCAATGGCGCCTATAACATCGCCAGAAAGGTGCTGTGGGCCATCGGCCAGTTCAAGAAG
GCCGAGGACGAGAAGCTGGATAAGGTGAAGATCGCCATCTCTAACAAGGAGTGGCTGGAGTACGCCCAGA
CCAGCGTGAAGCACAAAAGGCCGGCGGCCACGAAAAAGGCCGGCCAGGCAAAAAAGAAAAAGGGATCCTA
CCCATACGATGTTCCAGATTACGCTTATCCCTACGACGTGCCTGATTATGCATACCCATATGATGTCCCC
GACTATGCCTAAGAATTCTGCAGATATCCAGCACAGTGGCGGCCGCTCGAGTCTAGAGGGCCCGTTTAAA
CCCGCTGATCAGCCTCGACTGTGCCTTCTAGTTGCCAGCCATCTGTTGTTTGCCCCTCCCCCGTGCCTTC
CTTGACCCTGGAAGGTGCCACTCCCACTGTCCTTTCCTAATAAAATGAGGAAATTGCATCGCATTGTCTG
AGTAGGTGTCATTCTATTCTGGGGGGTGGGGTGGGGCAGGACAGCAAGGGGGAGGATTGGGAAGACAATA
GCAGGCATGCTGGGGATGCGGTGGGCTCTATGGCTTCTGAGGCGGAAAGAACCAGCTGGGGCTCTAGGGG
GTATCCCC
[124 nt withheld, positions 4279-4402]
C
[91 nt withheld, positions 4404-4494]
A
[49 nt withheld, positions 4496-4544]
CCTTTGACGTTGGAGTCCACGTTCTTT
[37 nt withheld, positions 4572-4608]
ACCCTATCTCGGTCTATTCTTTTGATTTATAAGGGATTTTGCCGATTTCGGCCTATTGGTTAAAAAATGA
GCTGATTTAACAAAAATTTAACGCGAATTAATTCTGTGGAATGTGTGTCAGTTAGGGTGTGGAAAGTCCC
CAGGCTCCCCAGCAGGCAGAAGTATGCAAAGCATGCATCTCAATTAGTCAGCAACCAGGTGTGGAAAGTC
CCCAGGCTCCCCAGCAGGCAGAAGTATGCAAAGCATGCATCTCAATTAGTCAGCAACCATAGTCCCGCCC
CTAACTCCGCCCATCCCGCCCCTAACTCCGCCCAGTTCCGCCCATTCTCCGCCCCATGGCTGACTAATTT
TTTTTATTTATGCAGAGGCCGAGGCCGCCTCTGCCTCTGAGCTATTCCAGAAGTAGTGAGGAGGCTTTTT
TGGAGGCCTAGGCTTTTGCAAAAAGCTCCCGGGAGCTTGTATATCCATTTTCGGATCTGATCAAGAGACA
GGATGAGGATCGTTTCGCATGATTGAACAAGATGGATTGCACGCAGGTTCTCCGGCCGCTTGGGTGGAGA
GGCTATTCGGCTATGACTGGGCACAACAGACAATCGGCTGCTCTGATGCCGCCGTGTTCCGGCTGTCAGC
GCAGGGGCGCCCGGTTCTTTTTGTCAAGACCGACCTGTCCGGTGCCCTGAATGAACTGCAGGACGAGGCA
GCGCGGCTATCGTGGCTGGCCACGACGGGCGTTCCTTGCGCAGCTGTGCTCGACGTTGTCACTGAAGCGG
GAAGGGACTGGCTGCTATTGGGCGAAGTGCCGGGGCAGGATCTCCTGTCATCTCACCTTGCTCCTGCCGA
GAAAGTATCCATCATGGCTGATGCAATGCGGCGGCTGCATACGCTTGATCCGGCTACCTGCCCATTCGAC
CACCAAGCGAAACATCGCATCGAGCGAGCACGTACTCGGATGGAAGCCGGTCTTGTCGATCAGGATGATC
TGGACGAAGAGCATCAGGGGCTCGCGCCAGCCGAACTGTTCGCCAGGCTCAAGGCGCGCATGCCCGACGG
CGAGGATCTCGTCGTGACCCATGGCGATGCCTGCTTGCCGAATATCATGGTGGAAAATGGCCGCTTTTCT
GGATTCATCGACTGTGGCCGGCTGGGTGTGGCGGACCGCTATCAGGACATAGCGTTGGCTACCCGTGATA
TTGCTGAAGAGCTTGGCGGCGAATGGGCTGACCGCTTCCTCGTGCTTTACGGTATCGCCGCTCCCGATTC
GCAGCGCATCGCCTTCTATCGCCTTCTTGACGAGTTCTTCTGAGCGGGACTCTGGGGTTCGAAATGACCG
ACCAAGCGACGCCCAACCTGCCATCACGAGATTTCGATTCCACCGCCGCCTTCTATGAAAGGTTGGGCTT
CGGAATCGTTTTCCGGGACGCCGGCTGGATGATCCTCCAGCGCGGGGATCTCATGCTGGAGTTCTTCGCC
CACCCCAACTTGTTTATTGCAGCTTATAATGGTTACAAATAAAGCAATAGCATCACAAATTTCACAAATA
AAGCATTTTTTTCACTGCATTCTAGTTGTGGTTTGTCCAAACTCATCAATGTATCTTATCATGTCTGTAT
ACCGTCGACCTCTAGCTAGAGCTTGGCGTAATCATGGTCATAGCTGTTTCCTGTGTGAAATTGTTATCCG
CTCACAATTCCACACAACATACGAGCCGGAAGCATAAAGTGTAAAGCCTGGGGTGCCTAATGAGTGAGCT
AACTCACATTAATTGCGTTGCGCTCACTGCCCGCTTTCCAGTCGGGAAACCTGTCGTGCCAGCTGCATTA
ATGAATCGGCCAACGCGCGGGGAGAGGCGGTTTGCGTATTGGGCGCTCTTCCGCTTCCTCGCTCACTGAC
TCGCTGCGCTCGGTCGTTCGGCTGCGGCGAGCGGTATCAGCTCACTCAAAGGCGGTAATACGGTTATCCA
CAGAATCAGGGGATAACGCAGGAAAGAACATGTGAGCAAAAGGCCAGCAAAAGGCCAGGAACCGTAAAAA
GGCCGCGTTGCTGGCGTTTTTCCATAGGCTCCGCCCCCCTGACGAGCATCACAAAAATCGACGCTCAAGT
CAGAGGTGGCGAAACCCGACAGGACTATAAAGATACCAGGCGTTTCCCCCTGGAAGCTCCCTCGTGCGCT
CTCCTGTTCCGACCCTGCCGCTTACCGGATACCTGTCCGCCTTTCTCCCTTCGGGAAGCGTGGCGCTTTC
TCATAGCTCACGCTGTAGGTATCTCAGTTCGGTGTAGGTCGTTCGCTCCAAGCTGGGCTGTGTGCACGAA
CCCCCCGTTCAGCCCGACCGCTGCGCCTTATCCGGTAACTATCGTCTTGAGTCCAACCCGGTAAGACACG
ACTTATCGCCACTGGCAGCAGCCACTGGTAACAGGATTAGCAGAGCGAGGTATGTAGGCGGTGCTACAGA
GTTCTTGAAGTGGTGGCCTAACTACGGCTACACTAGAAGAACAGTATTTGGTATCTGCGCTCTGCTGAAG
CCAGTTACCTTCGGAAAAAGAGTTGGTAGCTCTTGATCCGGCAAACAAACCACCGCTGGTAGCGGTTTTT
TTGTTTGCAAGCAGCAGATTACGCGCAGAAAAAAAGGATCTCAAGAAGATCCTTTGATCTTTTCTACGGG
GTCTGACGCTCAGTGGAACGAAAACTCACGTTAAGGGATTTTGGTCATGAGATTATCAAAAAGGATCTTC
ACCTAGATCCTTTTAAATTAAAAATGAAGTTTTAAATCAATCTAAAGTATATATGAGTAAACTTGGTCTG
ACAGTTACCAATGCTTAATCAGTGAGGCACCTATCTCAGCGATCTGTCTATTTCGTTCATCCATAGTTGC
CTGACTCCCCGTCGTGTAGATAACTACGATACGGGAGGGCTTACCATCTGGCCCCAGTGCTGCAATGATA
CCGCGAGACCCACGCTCACCGGCTCCAGATTTATCAGCAATAAACCAGCCAGCCGGAAGGGCCGAGCGCA
GAAGTGGTCCTGCAACTTTATCCGCCTCCATCCAGTCTATTAATTGTTGCCGGGAAGCTAGAGTAAGTAG
TTCGCCAGTTAATAGTTTGCGCAACGTTGTTGCCATTGCTACAGGCATCGTGGTGTCACGCTCGTCGTTT
GGTATGGCTTCATTCAGCTCCGGTTCCCAACGATCAAGGCGAGTTACATGATCCCCCATGTTGTGCAAAA
AAGCGGTTAGCTCCTTCGGTCCTCCGATCGTTGTCAGAAGTAAGTTGGCCGCAGTGTTATCACTCATGGT
TATGGCAGCACTGCATAATTCTCTTACTGTCATGCCATCCGTAAGATGCTTTTCTGTGACTGGTGAGTAC
TCAACCAAGTCATTCTGAGAATAGTGTATGCGGCGACCGAGTTGCTCTTGCCCGGCGTCAATACGGGATA
ATACCGCGCCACATAGCAGAACTTTAAAAGTGCTCATCATTGGAAAACGTTCTTCGGGGCGAAAACTCTC
AAGGATCTTACCGCTGTTGAGATCCAGTTCGATGTAACCCACTCGTGCACCCAACTGATCTTCAGCATCT
TTTACTTTCACCAGCGTTTCTGGGTGAGCAAAAACAGGAAGGCAAAATGCCGCAAAAAAGGGAATAAGGG
CGACACGGAAATGTTGAATACTCATACTCTTCCTTTTTCAATATTATTGAAGCATTTATCAGGGTTATTG
TCTCATGAGCGGATACATATTTGAATGTATTTAGAAAAATAAACAAATAGGGGTTCCGCGCACATTTCCC
CGAAAAGTGCCACCTGACGTCGACGGATCGGGAGATCTCCCGATCCCCTATGGTGCACTCTCAGTACAAT
CTGCTCTGATGCCGCATAGTTAAGCCAGTATCTGCTCCCTGCTTGTGTGTTGGAGGTCGCTGAGTAGTGC
GCGAGCAAAATTTAAGCTACAACAAGGCAAGGCTTGACCGACAATTGCATGAAGAATCTGCTTAGGGTTA
GGCGTTTTGCGCTGCTTCGCGATGTACGGGCCAGATATACGCGTTGACATTGATTATTGACTAGTTATTA
ATAGTAATCAATTACGGGGTCATTAGTTCATAGCCCATATATGGAGTTCCGCGTTACATAACTTACGGTA
AATGGCCCGCCTGGCTGACCGCCCAACGACCCCCGCCCATTGACGTCAATAATGACGTATGTTCCCATAG
TAACGCCAATAGGGACTTTCCATTGACGTCAATGGGTGGAGTATTTACGGTAAACTGCCCACTTGGCAGT
ACATCAAGTGTATCATATGCCAAGTACGCCCCCTATTGACGTCAATGACGGTAAATGGCCCGCCTGGCAT
TATGCCCAGTACATGACCTTATGGGACTTTCCTACTTGGCAGTACATCTACGTATTAGTCATCGCTATTA
CCATGGTGATGCGGTTTTGGCAGTACATCAATGGGCGTGGATAGCGGTTTGACTCACGGGGATTTCCAAG
TCTCCACCCCATTGACGTCAATGGGAGTTTGTTTTGGCACCAAAATCAACGGGACTTTCCAAAATGTCGT
AACAACTCCGCCCCATTGACGCAAATGGGCGGTAGGCGTGTACGGTGGGAGGTCTATATAAGCAGAGCT
