>Addgene plasmid #80441 | WN10151 | addgene partial sequence | sequence record 156243 | CMV-F 5'-CGCAAATGGGCGGTAGGCGTG-3'
ACTAGAGAACCCACTGCTTACTGGCTTATCGAAATTAATACGACTCACTATAGGGAGACCCAAGCTGGCT
AGCGTTTAAACTTAAGCTTGGTACCGCCACCATGAGCAAGCTGGAGAAGTTTACAAACTGCTACTCCCTG
TCTAAGACCCTGAGGTTCAAGGCCATCCCTGTGGGCAAGACCCAGGAGAACATCGACAATAAGCGGCTGC
TGGTGGAGGACGAGAAGAGAGCCGAGGATTATAAGGGCGTGAAGAAGCTGCTGGATCGCTACTATCTGTC
TTTTATCAACGACGTGCTGCACAGCATCAAGCTGAAGAATCTGAACAATTACATCAGCCTGTTCCGGAAG
AAAACCAGAACCGAGAAGGAGAATAAGGAGCTGGAGAACCTGGAGATCAATCTGCGGAAGGAGATCGCCA
AGGCCTTCAAGGGCAACGAGGGCTACAAGTCCCTGTTTAAGAAGGATATCATCGAGACAATCCTGCCAGA
GTTCCTGGACGATAAGGACGAGATCGCCCTGGTGAACAGCTTCAATGGCTTTACCACAGCCTTCACCGGC
TTCTTTGATAACAGAGAGAATATGTTTTCCGAGGAGGCCAAGAGCACATCCATCGCCTTCAGGTGTATCA
ACGAGAATCTGACCCGCTACATCTCTAATATGGACATCTTCGAGAAGGTGGACGCCATCTTTGATAAGCA
CGAGGTGCAGGAGATCAAGGAGAAGATCCTGAACAGCGACTATGATGTGGAGGATTTCTTTGAGGGCGAG
TTCTTTAACTTTGTGCTGACACAGGAGGGCATCGACGTGTATAACGCCATCATCGGCGGCTTCGTGACCG
AGAGCGGCGAGAAGATCAAGGGCCTGAACGAGTACATCAACCTGTATAATCAGAA
