>Addgene plasmid #80441 | WN10151 | addgene partial sequence | sequence record 156244 | BGH-rev 5'-TAGAAGGCACAGTCGAGG-3'
TCTAGACTCGAGCGGCCGCCACTGTGCTGGATATCTGCAGAATTCTTAGGCATAGTCGGGGACATCATAT
GGGTATGCATAATCAGGCACGTCGTAGGGATAAGCGTAATCTGGAACATCGTATGGGTAGGATCCCTTTT
TCTTTTTTGCCTGGCCGGCCTTTTTCGTGGCCGCCGGCCTTTTGTGCTTCACGCTGGTCTGGGCGTACTC
CAGCCACTCCTTGTTAGAGATGGCGATCTTCACCTTATCCAGCTTCTCGTCCTCGGCCTTCTTGAACTGG
CCGATGGCCCACAGCACCTTTCTGGCGATGTTATAGGCGCCATTGGCGTCGGCGTTCTTTGGCAGGATGG
CATTCTCCTGGGCCTCATAGTTCCGGCTATCGTAGAAGATGCCGTCGGAGTTCTTCACAGGGCTGATCAG
AAAATCCACGTCGGTGCGGCCTGTGATGCTGTTCCGCATCTGCAGCATCAGGCTCATCAGGGCCATAAAG
CTAGAGTAGAAGGCCTTGTCGGACTGCTCGCACAGCAGGGCTCTGATATCGCCCTGCTGATAATTGATGC
CGTACTTGTTGAACAGCTCCTTATAGGCGCTGGTCAGGCACACCTCCTCCCAGTCGAACACGTTGTTCTT
CTTAGGATTCCGGAAGATTCTGATCCGGTTGCCGTAGGAGTACAGCTTCCACTTCTTGATGTAATCGGCG
TCTGTGCGAGAGAAGTTCTTATAGTCCAGGGCAAACTCGAACAGATCCTCCTCGGGCACGTACATGATCC
TGTCAAAGGAGCTGATGAACTTCTTGG
